Addgene plasmid #174400: pEGFP-Flag-stm2585_L139*
Purpose: S. Typhimurium gene stm2585 (sarA/steE) truncated after 139th amino acid, which removes the stretch homologous to gp130
Depositing lab: Dennis Ko. Depositing organization: Duke University. Publication: The Salmonella Secreted Effector SarA/SteE Mimics Cytokine Receptor Signaling to Activate STAT3. Gibbs KD, Washington EJ, Jaslow SL, Bourgeois JS, Foster MW, Guo R, Brennan RG, Ko DC. Cell Host Microbe. 2020 Jan 8;27(1):129-139.e4. doi: 10.1016/j.chom.2019.11.012. Epub 2019 Dec 31. PubMed 31901521.
Backbone
  Vector backbone: pEGFP-C1
  Total vector size (bp): 5160
  Vector type: Mammalian Expression
Growth in bacteria
  Bacterial resistance: Kanamycin, 50 μg/mL
  Growth temperature: 37°C
  Growth strain: DH5alpha
  Copy number: High Copy
Gene/Insert
  Gene/Insert name: sarA (alt names: stm2585; steE)
  Species: Salmonella enterica ser. Typhimurium
  Insert size (bp): 443
  Mutation: L139* (Truncation after 139th amino acid in sarA)
  Tag / fusion protein: EGFP (N terminal on insert); Flag (N terminal on insert)
Terms and licenses: Academic/Nonprofit Terms; Industry Terms: Not Available to Industry
How to cite: pEGFP-Flag-stm2585_L139* was a gift from Dennis Ko (Addgene plasmid # 174400 ; http://n2t.net/addgene:174400 ; RRID:Addgene_174400)
