[The description below was written by a language model from this plasmid's Addgene catalogue record and pLannotate feature annotations shown in this document.]
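Description:
pEGFP-Flag-stm2585_L139* is a 5,160 bp mammalian expression plasmid built on the pEGFP-C1 backbone. It carries a truncated form of the Salmonella enterica serovar Typhimurium secreted effector gene sarA (also called stm2585 or steE). In E. coli it replicates from a high-copy ColE1/pUC-type origin and is selected with kanamycin. The resistance gene is the Tn5 NeoR/KanR aminoglycoside phosphotransferase, placed downstream of both a bacterial (bla) promoter and the SV40 enhancer/early promoter and followed by an HSV TK polyadenylation signal. This arrangement lets the same marker confer kanamycin resistance in bacteria and G418 resistance in mammalian cells. An f1 origin is also present. The small annotated fragments (RSF ori, ble, bGH poly(A), SV40 large T antigen) appear to be partial matches within backbone sequence rather than functional parts.

The expression cassette is driven by the human CMV immediate-early enhancer and promoter and terminated by the SV40 poly(A) signal. It encodes EGFP at the N-terminus, followed by a Flag epitope (annotated as a short fragment of 3xFLAG, consistent with a single tag) and then the sarA coding sequence. The L139* mutation truncates the sarA protein after amino acid 139, which removes the stretch homologous to the cytokine receptor subunit gp130.

The associated study reports that SarA/SteE mimics cytokine receptor signalling to activate STAT3. This construct therefore most plausibly serves as a loss-of-region variant for transfection experiments, testing whether the gp130-like segment is needed for that activity. The EGFP and Flag tags would allow visualisation and detection or pulldown of the fusion protein.
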