Features (pLannotate 1.2.2; 17 found; start..end, strand, type, name):
      7..41      +  rep_origin     RSF ori (fragment): Plasmids containing the RSF 1030 origin of replication can be propagated in E. coli cells that contain additional plasmids with compatible origins.
    109..412     +  enhancer       CMV enhancer: human cytomegalovirus immediate early enhancer
    413..616     +  promoter       CMV promoter: human cytomegalovirus (CMV) immediate early promoter
    661..1377    +  CDS            EGFP: EGFP is a basic (constitutively fluorescent) green fluorescent protein published in 1996, derived from Aequorea victoria. It is reported to be a rapidly-maturing weak dimer with moderate acid sensitivity.
   1401..1421    +  CDS            3xFLAG (fragment): three tandem FLAG® epitope tags
   1426..1842    +  CDS            sarA (fragment): SARA_SALT1 - Also known as gogC From Salmonella typhimurium (strain 14028s / SGSC 2262).
   1845..1872    +  misc_feature   MCS (fragment): multiple cloning site
   1889..1973    +  CDS            large T antigen (fragment): large T antigen from SV40 (simian virus 40)
   1996..2117    +  polyA_signal   SV40 poly(A) signal: SV40 polyadenylation signal
   2151..2579    -  rep_origin     f1 ori (sequence partly withheld): f1 bacteriophage origin of replication; arrow indicates direction of (+) strand synthesis
   2606..2710    +  promoter       AmpR promoter: bla
   2712..3069    +  promoter       SV40 promoter: SV40 enhancer and early promoter
   3104..3898    +  CDS            NeoR/KanR: aminoglycoside phosphotransferase from Tn5; aph(3')-II (or nptII); confers resistance to neomycin, kanamycin, and G418 (Geneticin®)
   3919..4071    +  CDS            ble (fragment): BLE_KLEPN - Experimental evidence at protein level: Swiss-Prot protein existence level 1. Binding protein with a strong affinity to the bleomycin family of antibiotics. Binds to CL990; an antimitotic-antibiotic compound. From Klebsiella pneumoniae.
   4130..4177    +  polyA_signal   HSV TK poly(A) signal: herpes simplex virus thymidine kinase polyadenylation signal (Cole and Stacy, 1985)
   4268..4284    -  polyA_signal   bGH poly(A) signal (fragment): bovine growth hormone polyadenylation signal
   4506..5094    +  rep_origin     ori: high-copy-number ColE1/pMB1/pBR322/pUC origin of replication
>Addgene plasmid #174400 | pEGFP-Flag-stm2585_L139* | addgene full sequence | sequence record 341888 | Addgene NGS Result
CCTGCGTTATCCCCTGATTCTGTGGATAACCGTATTACCGCCATGCATTAGTTATTAATAGTAATCAATT
ACGGGGTCATTAGTTCATAGCCCATATATGGAGTTCCGCGTTACATAACTTACGGTAAATGGCCCGCCTG
GCTGACCGCCCAACGACCCCCGCCCATTGACGTCAATAATGACGTATGTTCCCATAGTAACGCCAATAGG
GACTTTCCATTGACGTCAATGGGTGGAGTATTTACGGTAAACTGCCCACTTGGCAGTACATCAAGTGTAT
CATATGCCAAGTACGCCCCCTATTGACGTCAATGACGGTAAATGGCCCGCCTGGCATTATGCCCAGTACA
TGACCTTATGGGACTTTCCTACTTGGCAGTACATCTACGTATTAGTCATCGCTATTACCATGGTGATGCG
GTTTTGGCAGTACATCAATGGGCGTGGATAGCGGTTTGACTCACGGGGATTTCCAAGTCTCCACCCCATT
GACGTCAATGGGAGTTTGTTTTGGCACCAAAATCAACGGGACTTTCCAAAATGTCGTAACAACTCCGCCC
CATTGACGCAAATGGGCGGTAGGCGTGTACGGTGGGAGGTCTATATAAGCAGAGCTGGTTTAGTGAACCG
TCAGATCCGCTAGCGCTACCGGTCGCCACCATGGTGAGCAAGGGCGAGGAGCTGTTCACCGGGGTGGTGC
CCATCCTGGTCGAGCTGGACGGCGACGTAAACGGCCACAAGTTCAGCGTGTCCGGCGAGGGCGAGGGCGA
TGCCACCTACGGCAAGCTGACCCTGAAGTTCATCTGCACCACCGGCAAGCTGCCCGTGCCCTGGCCCACC
CTCGTGACCACCCTGACCTACGGCGTGCAGTGCTTCAGCCGCTACCCCGACCACATGAAGCAGCACGACT
TCTTCAAGTCCGCCATGCCCGAAGGCTACGTCCAGGAGCGCACCATCTTCTTCAAGGACGACGGCAACTA
CAAGACCCGCGCCGAGGTGAAGTTCGAGGGCGACACCCTGGTGAACCGCATCGAGCTGAAGGGCATCGAC
TTCAAGGAGGACGGCAACATCCTGGGGCACAAGCTGGAGTACAACTACAACAGCCACAACGTCTATATCA
TGGCCGACAAGCAGAAGAACGGCATCAAGGTGAACTTCAAGATCCGCCACAACATCGAGGACGGCAGCGT
GCAGCTCGCCGACCACTACCAGCAGAACACCCCCATCGGCGACGGCCCCGTGCTGCTGCCCGACAACCAC
TACCTGAGCACCCAGTCCGCCCTGAGCAAAGACCCCAACGAGAAGCGCGATCACATGGTCCTGCTGGAGT
TCGTGACCGCCGCCGGGATCACTCTCGGCATGGACGAGCTGTACAAGTCCGGACTCAGATCCGCCACCAT
GGACTACAAAGACGATGACGACAAGATGATGAGATTCGTATATATTTATATCTTAGTGATTTATGGATCA
TACTTGTGGTTTTCCTTAGGAGGTAACATGTTTACAATTAATAGTACTAACAGGGTGGCGAGCACAATCG
CTCCATATGCATGTGTAAGCGATGTTAATTTAGAGGACAAGGCTACATTTTTAGATGAACATACCTCAAT
ACATGCGAATGATTCTTCTTTGCAATGCTTTGTCTTAAATGATCAGCATGTTCCGCAGAATACATTAGCT
ACAGATGTTGAAGGCTACAATAGAGGATTACAGGAACGTATAAGCCTCGAGTACCAGCCCCTGGAAAGCA
TTGTTTTTCTACTCGGCACCCCTGCAGTTTTAGAGACTAAAGAGTCTTTATCATTACCAGTTTCCCCGGA
TGCTTTAACCCAAAAACTATTATAAGTCGACGGTACCGCGGGCCCGGGATCCACCGGATCTAGATAACTG
ATCATAATCAGCCATACCACATTTGTAGAGGTTTTACTTGCTTTAAAAAACCTCCCACACCTCCCCCTGA
ACCTGAAACATAAAATGAATGCAATTGTTGTTGTTAACTTGTTTATTGCAGCTTATAATGGTTACAAATA
AAGCAATAGCATCACAAATTTCACAAATAAAGCATTTTTTTCACTGCATTCTAGTTGTGGTTTGTCCAAA
CTCATCAATGTATCTTAACGCGTAAATTGTAAGCGTTAATATTTTGTTAAAATTCGCGTTAAATTTTTGT
TAAATCAGCTCATTTTTTAACCAATAGGCCGAAATCGGCAAAATCCCTTATAAATCAAAAGAATAGACCG
AGATAGGGT
[37 nt withheld, positions 2250-2286]
AAAGAACGTGGACTCCAACGTCAAAGG
[49 nt withheld, positions 2314-2362]
T
[91 nt withheld, positions 2364-2454]
G
[124 nt withheld, positions 2456-2579]
CAGGTGGCACTTTTCGGGGAAATGTGCGCGGAACCCCTATTTGTTTATTTTTCTAAATACATTCAAATAT
GTATCCGCTCATGAGACAATAACCCTGATAAATGCTTCAATAATATTGAAAAAGGAAGAGTCCTGAGGCG
GAAAGAACCAGCTGTGGAATGTGTGTCAGTTAGGGTGTGGAAAGTCCCCAGGCTCCCCAGCAGGCAGAAG
TATGCAAAGCATGCATCTCAATTAGTCAGCAACCAGGTGTGGAAAGTCCCCAGGCTCCCCAGCAGGCAGA
AGTATGCAAAGCATGCATCTCAATTAGTCAGCAACCATAGTCCCGCCCCTAACTCCGCCCATCCCGCCCC
TAACTCCGCCCAGTTCCGCCCATTCTCCGCCCCATGGCTGACTAATTTTTTTTATTTATGCAGAGGCCGA
GGCCGCCTCGGCCTCTGAGCTATTCCAGAAGTAGTGAGGAGGCTTTTTTGGAGGCCTAGGCTTTTGCAAA
GATCGATCAAGAGACAGGATGAGGATCGTTTCGCATGATTGAACAAGATGGATTGCACGCAGGTTCTCCG
GCCGCTTGGGTGGAGAGGCTATTCGGCTATGACTGGGCACAACAGACAATCGGCTGCTCTGATGCCGCCG
TGTTCCGGCTGTCAGCGCAGGGGCGCCCGGTTCTTTTTGTCAAGACCGACCTGTCCGGTGCCCTGAATGA
ACTGCAAGACGAGGCAGCGCGGCTATCGTGGCTGGCCACGACGGGCGTTCCTTGCGCAGCTGTGCTCGAC
GTTGTCACTGAAGCGGGAAGGGACTGGCTGCTATTGGGCGAAGTGCCGGGGCAGGATCTCCTGTCATCTC
ACCTTGCTCCTGCCGAGAAAGTATCCATCATGGCTGATGCAATGCGGCGGCTGCATACGCTTGATCCGGC
TACCTGCCCATTCGACCACCAAGCGAAACATCGCATCGAGCGAGCACGTACTCGGATGGAAGCCGGTCTT
GTCGATCAGGATGATCTGGACGAAGAGCATCAGGGGCTCGCGCCAGCCGAACTGTTCGCCAGGCTCAAGG
CGAGCATGCCCGACGGCGAGGATCTCGTCGTGACCCATGGCGATGCCTGCTTGCCGAATATCATGGTGGA
AAATGGCCGCTTTTCTGGATTCATCGACTGTGGCCGGCTGGGTGTGGCGGACCGCTATCAGGACATAGCG
TTGGCTACCCGTGATATTGCTGAAGAGCTTGGCGGCGAATGGGCTGACCGCTTCCTCGTGCTTTACGGTA
TCGCCGCTCCCGATTCGCAGCGCATCGCCTTCTATCGCCTTCTTGACGAGTTCTTCTGAGCGGGACTCTG
GGGTTCGAAATGACCGACCAAGCGACGCCCAACCTGCCATCACGAGATTTCGATTCCACCGCCGCCTTCT
ATGAAAGGTTGGGCTTCGGAATCGTTTTCCGGGACGCCGGCTGGATGATCCTCCAGCGCGGGGATCTCAT
GCTGGAGTTCTTCGCCCACCCTAGGGGGAGGCTAACTGAAACACGGAAGGAGACAATACCGGAAGGAACC
CGCGCTATGACGGCAATAAAAAGACAGAATAAAACGCACGGTGTTGGGTCGTTTGTTCATAAACGCGGGG
TTCGGTCCCAGGGCTGGCACTCTGTCGATACCCCACCGAGACCCCATTGGGGCCAATACGCCCGCGTTTC
TTCCTTTTCCCCACCCCACCCCCCAAGTTCGGGTGAAGGCCCAGGGCTCGCAGCCAACGTCGGGGCGGCA
GGCCCTGCCATAGCCTCAGGTTACTCATATATACTTTAGATTGATTTAAAACTTCATTTTTAATTTAAAA
GGATCTAGGTGAAGATCCTTTTTGATAATCTCATGACCAAAATCCCTTAACGTGAGTTTTCGTTCCACTG
AGCGTCAGACCCCGTAGAAAAGATCAAAGGATCTTCTTGAGATCCTTTTTTTCTGCGCGTAATCTGCTGC
TTGCAAACAAAAAAACCACCGCTACCAGCGGTGGTTTGTTTGCCGGATCAAGAGCTACCAACTCTTTTTC
CGAAGGTAACTGGCTTCAGCAGAGCGCAGATACCAAATACTGTTCTTCTAGTGTAGCCGTAGTTAGGCCA
CCACTTCAAGAACTCTGTAGCACCGCCTACATACCTCGCTCTGCTAATCCTGTTACCAGTGGCTGCTGCC
AGTGGCGATAAGTCGTGTCTTACCGGGTTGGACTCAAGACGATAGTTACCGGATAAGGCGCAGCGGTCGG
GCTGAACGGGGGGTTCGTGCACACAGCCCAGCTTGGAGCGAACGACCTACACCGAACTGAGATACCTACA
GCGTGAGCTATGAGAAAGCGCCACGCTTCCCGAAGGGAGAAAGGCGGACAGGTATCCGGTAAGCGGCAGG
GTCGGAACAGGAGAGCGCACGAGGGAGCTTCCAGGGGGAAACGCCTGGTATCTTTATAGTCCTGTCGGGT
TTCGCCACCTCTGACTTGAGCGTCGATTTTTGTGATGCTCGTCAGGGGGGCGGAGCCTATGGAAAAACGC
CAGCAACGCGGCCTTTTTACGGTTCCTGGCCTTTTGCTGGCCTTTTGCTCACATGTTCTTT
